Addgene plasmid #157806: pMTTH+eGFP-bromo5(N140A)
Purpose: Expression of synthetic protein composed of eGFP and 5 repeats of BRD4 bromodomain #1 with N140A mutation
Depositing lab: Michael Rosen. Depositing organization: University of Texas Southwestern Medical Center. Publication: Organization of Chromatin by Intrinsic and Regulated Phase Separation. Gibson BA, Doolittle LK, Schneider MWG, Jensen LE, Gamarra N, Henry L, Gerlich DW, Redding S, Rosen MK. Cell. 2019 Oct 3;179(2):470-484.e21. doi: 10.1016/j.cell.2019.08.037. Epub 2019 Sep 19. PubMed 31543265.
Backbone
  Vector backbone: modified pMal (MTTH)
  Vector type: Bacterial Expression
Growth in bacteria
  Bacterial resistance: Ampicillin, 100 μg/mL
  Growth temperature: 37°C
  Growth strain: DH5alpha
  Copy number: Low Copy
Gene/Insert
  Gene/Insert name: eGFP-bromo5(N140A)
  Species: H. sapiens (human)
  Insert size (bp): 2901
  Mutation: N140A
  Promoter: pTAC
  Tag / fusion protein: MBP (N terminal on insert); His6 (C terminal on backbone)
  Cloning method: Restriction Enzyme; 5′ cloning site NdeI (not destroyed); 3′ cloning site BamHI (not destroyed)
  Sequencing primers: 5′ GGTCGTCAGACTGTCGATGAAGCC; 3′ TGTCCTACTCAGGAGAGCGTTCAC
Terms and licenses: Academic/Nonprofit Terms; Industry Terms: Not Available to Industry
How to cite: pMTTH+eGFP-bromo5(N140A) was a gift from Michael Rosen (Addgene plasmid # 157806 ; http://n2t.net/addgene:157806 ; RRID:Addgene_157806)
