[The description below was written by a language model from this plasmid's Addgene catalogue record and the feature table of its GenBank file.]
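Description:
pMTTH+eGFP-bromo5(N140A) is a 9.6 kb bacterial expression plasmid built on a modified pMal backbone ("MTTH") for producing a synthetic multivalent protein in E. coli. It replicates from a ColE1/pMB1-type origin and also carries the rop gene, consistent with its listing as low copy. Selection is by ampicillin resistance (bla), and an M13/f1 phage origin is also present. The plasmid encodes its own lac repressor, driven by the lacIq promoter. This keeps the tac promoter and its adjacent lac operator repressed until induction with IPTG. Transcription of the expression cassette ends at the rrnB T1 and T2 terminators.

The open reading frame begins with a signal-sequence-less maltose binding protein, so the fusion stays in the cytosol. MBP is followed by a Factor Xa site and a TEV protease site. Next comes the insert, cloned between NdeI and BamHI, which consists of EGFP fused to five tandem copies of the first bromodomain of human BRD4, each described as carrying the N140A substitution. The feature table annotates EGFP but leaves the roughly 2.2 kb bromodomain repeat region downstream of it unannotated. A second TEV site and a C-terminal 6xHis tag follow the insert. This layout allows affinity purification on amylose and nickel resins, after which TEV cleavage can remove both tags.

The record gives the purpose simply as expression of this synthetic protein and does not state what the N140A mutation does. N140 is generally known as the conserved asparagine that contacts acetyl-lysine, so this construct plausibly serves as a binding-deficient control for a wild-type eGFP-bromo5 protein. The associated publication concerns chromatin organization by phase separation.
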