LOCUS       Exported 9606 bp ds-DNA circular SYN 12-MAY-2021
DEFINITION  Expression of synthetic protein composed of eGFP and 5 repeats of
            BRD4 bromodomain #1 with N140A mutation.
ACCESSION   .
VERSION     .
KEYWORDS    pMTTH+eGFP-bromo5(N140A)
SOURCE      synthetic DNA construct
  ORGANISM  synthetic DNA construct
REFERENCE   1 (bases 1 to 9606)
  AUTHORS   Gibson BA, Doolittle LK, Schneider MWG, Jensen LE, Gamarra N, Henry
            L, Gerlich DW, Redding S, Rosen MK
  TITLE     Organization of Chromatin by Intrinsic and Regulated Phase
            Separation.
  JOURNAL   Cell. 2019 Oct 3;179(2):470-484.e21. doi:
            10.1016/j.cell.2019.08.037. Epub 2019 Sep 19.
  PUBMED    31543265
REFERENCE   2 (bases 1 to 9606)
  AUTHORS   .
  TITLE     Direct Submission
  JOURNAL   Exported May 12, 2021 from SnapGene Server 1.1.58
            http://www.snapgene.com
FEATURES             Location/Qualifiers
     source          1..9606
                     /organism="synthetic DNA construct"
                     /mol_type="other DNA"
     promoter        85..113
                     /label=tac promoter
                     /note="strong E. coli promoter; hybrid between the trp and
                     lac UV5 promoters"
     protein_bind    121..137
                     /label=lac operator
                     /bound_moiety="lac repressor encoded by lacI"
                     /note="The lac repressor binds to the lac operator to
                     inhibit transcription in E. coli. This inhibition can be
                     relieved by adding lactose or
                     isopropyl-beta-D-thiogalactopyranoside (IPTG)."
     primer_bind     126..148
                     /label=M13/pUC Reverse
                     /note="In lacZ gene"
     CDS             207..1307
                     /codon_start=1
                     /gene="malE (mutated)"
                     /product="maltose binding protein from E. coli"
                     /label=MBP
                     /note="This version of the gene does not encode a signal
                     sequence, so MBP will remain in the cytosol."
                     /translation="MKTEEGKLVIWINGDKGYNGLAEVGKKFEKDTGIKVTVEHPDKLE
                     EKFPQVAATGDGPDIIFWAHDRFGGYAQSGLLAEITPDKAFQDKLYPFTWDAVRYNGKL
                     IAYPIAVEALSLIYNKDLLPNPPKTWEEIPALDKELKAKGKSALMFNLQEPYFTWPLIA
                     ADGGYAFKYENGKYDIKDVGVDNAGAKAGLTFLVDLIKNKHMNADTDYSIAEAAFNKGE
                     TAMTINGPWAWSNIDTSKVNYGVTVLPTFKGQPSKPFVGVLSAGINAASPNKELAKEFL
                     ENYLLTDEGLEAVNKDKPLGAVALKSYEEELAKDPRIAATMENAQKGEIMPNIPQMSAF
                     WYAVRTAVINAASGRQTVDEALKDAQT"
     regulatory      1164..1173
                     /regulatory_class="other"
                     /note="vertebrate consensus sequence for strong initiation
                     of translation (Kozak, 1987)"
     primer_bind     1281..1304
                     /label=MBP-F
                     /note="Maltose binding protein, forward primer"
     CDS             1356..1367
                     /codon_start=1
                     /product="Factor Xa recognition and cleavage site"
                     /label=Factor Xa site
                     /translation="IEGR"
     CDS             1380..1400
                     /codon_start=1
                     /product="tobacco etch virus (TEV) protease recognition and
                     cleavage site"
                     /label=TEV site
                     /translation="ENLYFQG"
     CDS             1410..2126
                     /codon_start=1
                     /product="enhanced GFP"
                     /label=EGFP
                     /translation="MVSKGEELFTGVVPILVELDGDVNGHKFSVSGEGEGDATYGKLTL
                     KFICTTGKLPVPWPTLVTTLTYGVQCFSRYPDHMKQHDFFKSAMPEGYVQERTIFFKDD
                     GNYKTRAEVKFEGDTLVNRIELKGIDFKEDGNILGHKLEYNYNSHNVYIMADKQKNGIK
                     VNFKIRHNIEDGSVQLADHYQQNTPIGDGPVLLPDNHYLSTQSALSKDPNEKRDHMVLL
                     EFVTAAGITLGMDELYK"
     primer_bind     complement(1455..1476)
                     /label=EGFP-N
                     /note="EGFP, reverse primer"
     primer_bind     complement(1716..1735)
                     /label=EXFP-R
                     /note="For distinguishing EGFP variants, reverse primer"
     primer_bind     2063..2084
                     /label=EGFP-C
                     /note="EGFP, forward primer"
     CDS             4302..4322
                     /codon_start=1
                     /product="tobacco etch virus (TEV) protease recognition and
                     cleavage site"
                     /label=TEV site
                     /translation="ENLYFQG"
     CDS             4323..4340
                     /codon_start=1
                     /product="6xHis affinity tag"
                     /label=6xHis
                     /translation="HHHHHH"
     primer_bind     complement(4353..4370)
                     /label=M13 Forward
                     /note="In lacZ gene. Also called M13-F20 or M13 (-21)
                     Forward"
     primer_bind     complement(4353..4369)
                     /label=M13 fwd
                     /note="common sequencing primer, one of multiple similar
                     variants"
     primer_bind     complement(4362..4384)
                     /label=M13/pUC Forward
                     /note="In lacZ gene"
     primer_bind     complement(4548..4565)
                     /label=pBAD Reverse
                     /note="For vectors with E. coli araBAD promoter, reverse
                     primer"
     terminator      4718..4804
                     /gene="Escherichia coli rrnB"
                     /label=rrnB T1 terminator
                     /note="transcription terminator T1 from the E. coli rrnB
                     gene"
     terminator      4896..4923
                     /label=rrnB T2 terminator
                     /note="transcription terminator T2 from the E. coli rrnB
                     gene"
     promoter        4942..5033
                     /gene="bla"
                     /label=AmpR promoter
     CDS             5034..5894
                     /codon_start=1
                     /gene="bla"
                     /product="beta-lactamase"
                     /label=AmpR
                     /note="confers resistance to ampicillin, carbenicillin, and
                     related antibiotics"
                     /translation="MSIQHFRVALIPFFAAFCLPVFAHPETLVKVKDAEDQLGARVGYI
                     ELDLNSGKILESFRPEERFPMMSTFKVLLCGAVLSRVDAGQEQLGRRIHYSQNDLVEYS
                     PVTEKHLTDGMTVRELCSAAITMSDNTAANLLLTTIGGPKELTAFLHNMGDHVTRLDRW
                     EPELNEAIPNDERDTTMPVAMATTLRKLLTGELLTLASRQQLIDWMEADKVAGPLLRSA
                     LPAGWFIADKSGAGERGSRGIIAALGPDGKPSRIVVIYTTGSQATMDERNRQIAEIGAS
                     LIKHW"
     primer_bind     complement(5252..5271)
                     /label=Amp-R
                     /note="Ampicillin resistance gene, reverse primer"
     rep_origin      complement(5936..6449)
                     /direction=LEFT
                     /label=M13 ori
                     /note="M13 bacteriophage origin of replication; arrow
                     indicates direction of (+) strand synthesis"
     primer_bind     complement(6131..6152)
                     /label=F1ori-F
                     /note="F1 origin, forward primer"
     primer_bind     6343..6362
                     /label=F1ori-R
                     /note="F1 origin, reverse primer"
     rep_origin      6560..7148
                     /direction=RIGHT
                     /label=ori
                     /note="high-copy-number ColE1/pMB1/pBR322/pUC origin of
                     replication"
     primer_bind     7049..7068
                     /label=pBR322ori-F
                     /note="pBR322 origin, forward primer"
     primer_bind     7302..7319
                     /label=L4440
                     /note="L4440 vector, forward primer"
     primer_bind     complement(7425..7444)
                     /label=pRS-marker
                     /note="pRS vectors, use to sequence yeast selectable
                     marker"
     primer_bind     7585..7607
                     /label=pGEX 3'
                     /note="pGEX vectors, reverse primer"
     CDS             complement(7601..7792)
                     /codon_start=1
                     /gene="rop"
                     /product="Rop protein, which maintains plasmids at low copy
                     number"
                     /label=rop
                     /translation="MTKQEKTALNMARFIRSQTLTLLEKLNELDADEQADICESLHDHA
                     DELYRSCLARFGDDGENL"
     promoter        8288..8365
                     /gene="lacI (mutant)"
                     /label=lacIq promoter
                     /note="In the lacIq allele, a single base change in the
                     promoter boosts expression of the lacI gene about 10-fold."
     CDS             8366..9448
                     /codon_start=1
                     /gene="lacI"
                     /product="lac repressor"
                     /label=lacI
                     /note="The lac repressor binds to the lac operator to
                     inhibit transcription in E. coli. This inhibition can be
                     relieved by adding lactose or
                     isopropyl-beta-D-thiogalactopyranoside (IPTG)."
                     /translation="MKPVTLYDVAEYAGVSYQTVSRVVNQASHVSAKTREKVEAAMAEL
                     NYIPNRVAQQLAGKQSLLIGVATSSLALHAPSQIVAAIKSRADQLGASVVVSMVERSGV
                     EACKAAVHNLLAQRVSGLIINYPLDDQDAIAVEAACTNVPALFLDVSDQTPINSIIFSH
                     EDGTRLGVEHLVALGHQQIALLAGPLSSVSARLRLAGWHKYLTRNQIQPIAEREGDWSA
                     MSGFQQTMQMLNEGIVPTAMLVANDQMALGAMRAITESGLRVGADISVVGYDDTEDSSC
                     YIPPLTTIKQDFRLLGQTSVDRLLQLSQGQAVKGNQLLPVSLVKRKTTLAPNTQTASPR
                     ALADSLMQLARQVSRLESGQ"
     primer_bind     complement(8385..8404)
                     /label=LacI-R
                     /note="LacI, reverse primer"
ORIGIN
        1 gtcgctcaag gcgcactccc gttctggata atgttttttg cgccgacatc ataacggttc
       61 tggcaaatat tctgaaatga gctgttgaca attaatcatc ggctcgtata atgtgtggaa
      121 ttgtgagcgg ataacaattt cacacaggaa acagccagtc cgtttaggtg ttttcacgag
      181 cacttcacca acaaggacca tagattatga aaactgaaga aggtaaactg gtaatctgga
      241 ttaacggcga taaaggctat aacggtctcg ctgaagtcgg taagaaattc gagaaagata
      301 ccggaattaa agtcaccgtt gagcatccgg ataaactgga agagaaattc ccacaggttg
      361 cggcaactgg cgatggccct gacattatct tctgggcaca cgaccgcttt ggtggctacg
      421 ctcaatctgg cctgttggct gaaatcaccc cggacaaagc gttccaggac aagctgtatc
      481 cgtttacctg ggatgccgta cgttacaacg gcaagctgat tgcttacccg atcgctgttg
      541 aagcgttatc gctgatttat aacaaagatc tgctgccgaa cccgccaaaa acctgggaag
      601 agatcccggc gctggataaa gaactgaaag cgaaaggtaa gagcgcgctg atgttcaacc
      661 tgcaagaacc gtacttcacc tggccgctga ttgctgctga cgggggttat gcgttcaagt
      721 atgaaaacgg caagtacgac attaaagacg tgggcgtgga taacgctggc gcgaaagcgg
      781 gtctgacctt cctggttgac ctgattaaaa acaaacacat gaatgcagac accgattact
      841 ccatcgcaga agctgccttt aataaaggcg aaacagcgat gaccatcaac ggcccgtggg
      901 catggtccaa catcgacacc agcaaagtga attatggtgt aacggtactg ccgaccttca
      961 agggtcaacc atccaaaccg ttcgttggcg tgctgagcgc aggtattaac gccgccagtc
     1021 cgaacaaaga gctggcaaaa gagttcctcg aaaactatct gctgactgat gaaggtctgg
     1081 aagcggttaa taaagacaaa ccgctgggtg ccgtagcgct gaagtcttac gaggaagagt
     1141 tggcgaaaga tccacgtatt gccgccacca tggaaaacgc ccagaaaggt gaaatcatgc
     1201 cgaacatccc gcagatgtcc gctttctggt atgccgtgcg tactgcggtg atcaacgccg
     1261 ccagcggtcg tcagactgtc gatgaagccc tgaaagacgc gcagactaat tcgagctcga
     1321 acaacaacaa caataacaat aacaacaacc tcgggatcga gggaaggatt tcagaatttg
     1381 aaaacctgta ttttcagggc catatggcca tggtgagcaa gggcgaggag ctgttcaccg
     1441 gggtggtgcc tatcctggtc gagctggacg gcgacgtaaa cggccacaag ttcagcgtgt
     1501 ccggcgaggg cgagggcgat gccacctacg gcaagctgac cctgaagttc atctgcacca
     1561 ccggcaagct gccagtgccg tggcctaccc tcgtgaccac cctgacctac ggcgtgcagt
     1621 gcttcagccg ctacccagac cacatgaagc agcacgactt cttcaagtcc gccatgccgg
     1681 aaggctacgt ccaggagcgc accatcttct tcaaggacga cggcaactac aagacccgcg
     1741 ccgaggtgaa gttcgagggc gacaccctgg tgaaccgcat cgagctgaag ggcatcgact
     1801 tcaaggagga cggcaacatc ctggggcaca agctggagta caactacaac agccacaacg
     1861 tctatatcat ggccgacaag cagaagaacg gcatcaaggt gaacttcaag atccgccaca
     1921 acatcgagga cggcagcgtg cagctcgccg accactacca gcagaacacc cctatcggcg
     1981 acggcccagt gctgctgccg gacaaccact acctgagcac ccagtccgcc ctgagcaaag
     2041 accctaacga gaagcgcgat cacatggtcc tgctggagtt cgtgaccgcc gccgggatca
     2101 ctctcggcat ggacgagctg tacaagggtg gcagcggcgg gtcgggcggg agcggcggca
     2161 gtggaggaag tgttgcctcg actaatcctc caccgccgga gaccagtaac ccaaacaagc
     2221 ctaaacgtca aacgaaccaa ctccaatatc tgttgcgtgt tgttttgaaa acattgtgga
     2281 aacaccaatt tgcatggcct tttcaacaac cggttgacgc ggtgaagtta aaccttccgg
     2341 attattacaa aattatcaaa actccgatgg atatggggac tatcaaaaaa cggttggaga
     2401 acaactacta ctggaatgcc caagagtgta ttcaagattt caacaccatg ttcacaaact
     2461 gttatatcta cgcaaaacca ggagacgata tcgttctgat ggccgaggcc cttgagaaat
     2521 tatttttaca gaaaatcaac gaactcccga cagaggaggg cgggtccggt ggaagtggcg
     2581 gtagtggtgg gagtggtgga tcagccgcca gcacaaaccc acctccgcct gaaacgtcca
     2641 acccgaacaa accgaaacgg cagactaacc agctgcagta cttacttcgg gtagtattga
     2701 agacactgtg gaagcatcag ttcgcctggc cgttccaaca gccagtagat gcagttaaac
     2761 ttaatttacc tgattattat aaaatcatta aaacacctat ggatatggga actattaaga
     2821 aacgcctgga gaataactat tattggaatg ctcaagaatg tatccaggat ttcaatacca
     2881 tgtttacgaa ctgttacatt tacgcgaaac ctggtgatga tatcgtgctt atggcagaag
     2941 cactggaaaa gctgtttttg caaaaaatta atgagctgcc tactgaggaa gggggaagcg
     3001 ggggctcggg ggggtcaggc ggttctggag gatctgccgc atccactaac ccgcctccgc
     3061 cagagacgag taatccgaac aagccgaagc gccaaacgaa tcaattacag tatcttcttc
     3121 gtgtcgtgtt aaaaacgctt tggaagcacc agtttgcgtg gccattccag cagcctgtgg
     3181 atgcggttaa attaaatctc ccggactatt acaagatcat caaaacccct atggatatgg
     3241 gcacgatcaa gaagcgcctc gaaaacaatt actattggaa tgcgcaagaa tgcatccagg
     3301 actttaatac gatgtttact aactgctata tttatgctaa accgggcgat gatattgtat
     3361 tgatggcgga agctcttgaa aaattgtttc ttcagaagat caatgaactc cctaccgaag
     3421 agggaggttc gggagggagc ggtggatctg gaggctccgg agggtctgct gcgtctacca
     3481 atccgccacc accggaaact agcaatccta acaaaccaaa acgtcagacc aatcaactgc
     3541 aatacctctt acgcgttgtg cttaaaaccc tctggaaaca ccagtttgcc tggcctttcc
     3601 agcaaccagt ggacgccgtg aagttgaacc tgccagacta ctataagatc attaagacgc
     3661 caatggatat gggtacaatt aagaagcggt tggaaaacaa ctattattgg aatgcacagg
     3721 aatgtatcca agacttcaat actatgttta caaattgcta catctatgcc aagccgggag
     3781 atgacattgt tttaatggct gaggcattag aaaagttgtt cttacaaaag attaatgaat
     3841 tgcctacgga agaaggtggc tctgggggct caggtggtag tgggggttcc gggggctccg
     3901 cagcctcgac caaccctcct ccacctgaga cctctaatcc aaataaacct aagcggcaaa
     3961 ccaatcagct ccagtacctg cttcgcgtag tactgaagac cttatggaaa catcaattcg
     4021 cttggccgtt tcaacagcct gttgatgctg ttaagctgaa cttgcctgat tactacaaga
     4081 ttatcaagac cccgatggac atggggacga ttaaaaagcg gcttgaaaat aattattatt
     4141 ggaacgccca ggagtgcatt caggatttta acacgatgtt caccaattgt tatatttacg
     4201 caaagccagg ggacgacatc gtactcatgg cagaggcact tgagaaactt ttcctccaga
     4261 aaattaacga gttaccaacc gaggagggct cgagcggatc cgaaaacctg tattttcagg
     4321 gccatcatca tcatcatcac tgaaagcttg gcactggccg tcgttttaca acgtcgtgac
     4381 tgggaaaacc ctggcgttac ccaacttaat cgccttgcag cacatccccc tttcgccagc
     4441 tggcgtaata gcgaagaggc ccgcaccgat cgcccttccc aacagttgcg cagcctgaat
     4501 ggcgaatggc agcttggctg ttttggcgga tgagataaga ttttcagcct gatacagatt
     4561 aaatcagaac gcagaagcgg tctgataaaa cagaatttgc ctggcggcag tagcgcggtg
     4621 gtcccacctg accccatgcc gaactcagaa gtgaaacgcc gtagcgccga tggtagtgtg
     4681 gggtctcccc atgcgagagt agggaactgc caggcatcaa ataaaacgaa aggctcagtc
     4741 gaaagactgg gcctttcgtt ttatctgttg tttgtcggtg aacgctctcc tgagtaggac
     4801 aaatccgccg ggagcggatt tgaacgttgc gaagcaacgg cccggagggt ggcgggcagg
     4861 acgcccgcca taaactgcca ggcatcaaat taagcagaag gccatcctga cggatggcct
     4921 ttttgcgttt ctacaaactc ttttgtttat ttttctaaat acattcaaat atgtatccgc
     4981 tcatgagaca ataaccctga taaatgcttc aataatattg aaaaaggaag agtatgagta
     5041 ttcaacattt ccgtgtcgcc cttattccct tttttgcggc attttgcctt cctgtttttg
     5101 ctcacccaga aacgctggtg aaagtaaaag atgctgaaga tcagttgggt gcacgagtgg
     5161 gttacatcga actggatctc aacagcggta agatccttga gagttttcgc cccgaagaac
     5221 gtttcccaat gatgagcact tttaaagttc tgctatgtgg cgcggtatta tcccgtgttg
     5281 acgccgggca agagcaactc ggtcgccgca tacactattc tcagaatgac ttggttgagt
     5341 actcaccagt cacagaaaag catcttacgg atggcatgac agtaagagaa ttatgcagtg
     5401 ctgccataac catgagtgat aacactgcgg ccaacttact tctgacaacg atcggaggac
     5461 cgaaggagct aaccgctttt ttgcacaaca tgggggatca tgtaactcgc cttgatcgtt
     5521 gggaaccgga gctgaatgaa gccataccaa acgacgagcg tgacaccacg atgcctgtag
     5581 caatggcaac aacgttgcgc aaactattaa ctggcgaact acttactcta gcttcccggc
     5641 aacaattaat agactggatg gaggcggata aagttgcagg accacttctg cgctcggccc
     5701 ttccggctgg ctggtttatt gctgataaat ctggagccgg tgagcgtggg tctcgcggta
     5761 tcattgcagc actggggcca gatggtaagc cctcccgtat cgtagttatc tacacgacgg
     5821 ggagtcaggc aactatggat gaacgaaata gacagatcgc tgagataggt gcctcactga
     5881 ttaagcattg gtaactgtca gaccaagttt actcatatat actttagatt gatttacccc
     5941 ggttgataat cagaaaagcc ccaaaaacag gaagattgta taagcaaata tttaaattgt
     6001 aaacgttaat attttgttaa aattcgcgtt aaatttttgt taaatcagct cattttttaa
     6061 ccaataggcc gaaatcggca aaatccctta taaatcaaaa gaatagcccg agatagggtt
     6121 gagtgttgtt ccagtttgga acaagagtcc actattaaag aacgtggact ccaacgtcaa
     6181 aggnnnnnnn nnnnnnnnnn nnnnnnnnnn nnnnnnnnnn nnnnnnnnnn nnnnnnnnnn
     6241 nnnnnnnnnn nnnnnnnnnn nnnnnnnnnn nnnnnnnnnn nnnnnnnnnn nnnnnnnnnn
     6301 nnnnnnnnnn nnnnnnnnnn nnnngnnnnn nnnnnnnnnn nnnnnnnnnn nnnnnnnnnn
     6361 nnnnnnnnnn nnnnnnnnnn nnnnnnnnnn nnnnnnnnnn nnnnnnnnnn nnnnnnnnnn
     6421 nnnnnnnnnn nnnnnnnnnn nnnnnnnnnn aaaggatcta ggtgaagatc ctttttgata
     6481 atctcatgac caaaatccct taacgtgagt tttcgttcca ctgagcgtca gaccccgtag
     6541 aaaagatcaa aggatcttct tgagatcctt tttttctgcg cgtaatctgc tgcttgcaaa
     6601 caaaaaaacc accgctacca gcggtggttt gtttgccgga tcaagagcta ccaactcttt
     6661 ttccgaaggt aactggcttc agcagagcgc agataccaaa tactgtcctt ctagtgtagc
     6721 cgtagttagg ccaccacttc aagaactctg tagcaccgcc tacatacctc gctctgctaa
     6781 tcctgttacc agtggctgct gccagtggcg ataagtcgtg tcttaccggg ttggactcaa
     6841 gacgatagtt accggataag gcgcagcggt cgggctgaac ggggggttcg tgcacacagc
     6901 ccagcttgga gcgaacgacc tacaccgaac tgagatacct acagcgtgag ctatgagaaa
     6961 gcgccacgct tcccgaaggg agaaaggcgg acaggtatcc ggtaagcggc agggtcggaa
     7021 caggagagcg cacgagggag cttccagggg gaaacgcctg gtatctttat agtcctgtcg
     7081 ggtttcgcca cctctgactt gagcgtcgat ttttgtgatg ctcgtcaggg gggcggagcc
     7141 tatggaaaaa cgccagcaac gcggcctttt tacggttcct ggccttttgc tggccttttg
     7201 ctcacatgtt ctttcctgcg ttatcccctg attctgtgga taaccgtatt accgcctttg
     7261 agtgagctga taccgctcgc cgcagccgaa cgaccgagcg cagcgagtca gtgagcgagg
     7321 aagcggaaga gcgcctgatg cggtattttc tccttacgca tctgtgcggt atttcacacc
     7381 gcatgtggtg cactctcagt acaccgcatg tggtgcactc tcagtacaat ctgctctgat
     7441 gccgcatagt taagccagta tacactccgc tatcgctacg tgactgggtc atggctgcgc
     7501 cccgacaccc gccaacaccc gctgacgcgc cctgacgggc ttgtctgctc ccggcatccg
     7561 cttacagaca agctgtgacc gtctccggga gctgcatgtg tcagaggttt tcaccgtcat
     7621 caccgaaacg cgcgaggcag ctgcggtaaa gctcatcagc gtggtcgtgc agcgattcac
     7681 agatgtctgc ctgttcatcc gcgtccagct cgttgagttt ctccagaagc gttaatgtct
     7741 ggcttctgat aaagcgggcc atgttaaggg cggttttttc ctgtttggtc actgatgcct
     7801 ccgtgtaagg gggatttctg ttcatggggg taatgatacc gatgaaacga gagaggatgc
     7861 tcacgatacg ggttactgat gatgaacatg cccggttact ggaacgttgt gagggtaaac
     7921 aactggcggt atggatgcgg cgggaccaga gaaaaatcac tcagggtcaa tgccagcgct
     7981 tcgttaatac agatgtaggt gttccacagg gtagccagca gcatcctgcg atgcagatcc
     8041 ggaacataat ggtgcagggc gctgacttcc gcgtttccag actttacgaa acacggaaac
     8101 cgaagaccat tcatgttgtt gctcaggtcg cagacgtttt gcagcagcag tcgcttcacg
     8161 ttcgctcgcg tatcggtgat tcattctgct aaccagtaag gcaaccccgc cagcctagcc
     8221 gggtcctcaa cgacaggagc acgatcatgc gcacccgtgg ccaggaccca acgctgcccg
     8281 aaattccgac accatcgaat ggtgcaaaac ctttcgcggt atggcatgat agcgcccgga
     8341 agagagtcaa ttcagggtgg tgaatgtgaa accagtaacg ttatacgatg tcgcagagta
     8401 tgccggtgtc tcttatcaga ccgtttcccg cgtggtgaac caggccagcc acgtttctgc
     8461 gaaaacgcgg gaaaaagtgg aagcggcgat ggcggagctg aattacattc ccaaccgcgt
     8521 ggcacaacaa ctggcgggca aacagtcgtt gctgattggc gttgccacct ccagtctggc
     8581 cctgcacgcg ccgtcgcaaa ttgtcgcggc gattaaatct cgcgccgatc aactgggtgc
     8641 cagcgtggtg gtgtcgatgg tagaacgaag cggcgtcgaa gcctgtaaag cggcggtgca
     8701 caatcttctc gcgcaacgcg tcagtgggct gatcattaac tatccgctgg atgaccagga
     8761 tgccattgct gtggaagctg cctgcactaa tgttccggcg ttatttcttg atgtctctga
     8821 ccagacaccc atcaacagta ttattttctc ccatgaagac ggtacgcgac tgggcgtgga
     8881 gcatctggtc gcattgggtc accagcaaat cgcgctgtta gcgggcccat taagttctgt
     8941 ctcggcgcgt ctgcgtctgg ctggctggca taaatatctc actcgcaatc aaattcagcc
     9001 gatagcggaa cgggaaggcg actggagtgc catgtccggt tttcaacaaa ccatgcaaat
     9061 gctgaatgag ggcatcgttc ccactgcgat gctggttgcc aacgatcaga tggcgctggg
     9121 cgcaatgcgc gccattaccg agtccgggct gcgcgttggt gcggatatct cggtagtggg
     9181 atacgacgat accgaagaca gctcatgtta tatcccgccg ttaaccacca tcaaacagga
     9241 ttttcgcctg ctggggcaaa ccagcgtgga ccgcttgctg caactctctc agggccaggc
     9301 ggtgaagggc aatcagctgt tgcccgtctc actggtgaaa agaaaaacca ccctggcgcc
     9361 caatacgcaa accgcctctc cccgcgcgtt ggccgattca ttaatgcagc tggcacgaca
     9421 ggtttcccga ctggaaagcg ggcagtgagc gcaacgcaat taatgtaagt tagctcactc
     9481 attaggcaca attctcatgt ttgacagctt atcatcgact gcacggtgca ccaatgcttc
     9541 tggcgtcagg cagccatcgg aagctgtggt atggctgtgc aggtcgtaaa tcactgcata
     9601 attcgt
//
