>Addgene plasmid #157806 | pMTTH+eGFP-bromo5(N140A) | depositor partial sequence | sequence record 304622 | insert sequence including restrictions sites
CATATGGCCATGGTGAGCAAGGGCGAGGAGCTGTTCACCGGGGTGGTGCCTATCCTGGTCGAGCTGGACG
GCGACGTAAACGGCCACAAGTTCAGCGTGTCCGGCGAGGGCGAGGGCGATGCCACCTACGGCAAGCTGAC
CCTGAAGTTCATCTGCACCACCGGCAAGCTGCCAGTGCCGTGGCCTACCCTCGTGACCACCCTGACCTAC
GGCGTGCAGTGCTTCAGCCGCTACCCAGACCACATGAAGCAGCACGACTTCTTCAAGTCCGCCATGCCGG
AAGGCTACGTCCAGGAGCGCACCATCTTCTTCAAGGACGACGGCAACTACAAGACCCGCGCCGAGGTGAA
GTTCGAGGGCGACACCCTGGTGAACCGCATCGAGCTGAAGGGCATCGACTTCAAGGAGGACGGCAACATC
CTGGGGCACAAGCTGGAGTACAACTACAACAGCCACAACGTCTATATCATGGCCGACAAGCAGAAGAACG
GCATCAAGGTGAACTTCAAGATCCGCCACAACATCGAGGACGGCAGCGTGCAGCTCGCCGACCACTACCA
GCAGAACACCCCTATCGGCGACGGCCCAGTGCTGCTGCCGGACAACCACTACCTGAGCACCCAGTCCGCC
CTGAGCAAAGACCCTAACGAGAAGCGCGATCACATGGTCCTGCTGGAGTTCGTGACCGCCGCCGGGATCA
CTCTCGGCATGGACGAGCTGTACAAGGGTGGCAGCGGCGGGTCGGGCGGGAGCGGCGGCAGTGGAGGAAG
TGTTGCCTCGACTAATCCTCCACCGCCGGAGACCAGTAACCCAAACAAGCCTAAACGTCAAACGAACCAA
CTCCAATATCTGTTGCGTGTTGTTTTGAAAACATTGTGGAAACACCAATTTGCATGGCCTTTTCAACAAC
CGGTTGACGCGGTGAAGTTAAACCTTCCGGATTATTACAAAATTATCAAAACTCCGATGGATATGGGGAC
TATCAAAAAACGGTTGGAGAACAACTACTACTGGAATGCCCAAGAGTGTATTCAAGATTTCAACACCATG
TTCACAAACTGTTATATCTACGCAAAACCAGGAGACGATATCGTTCTGATGGCCGAGGCCCTTGAGAAAT
TATTTTTACAGAAAATCAACGAACTCCCGACAGAGGAGGGCGGGTCCGGTGGAAGTGGCGGTAGTGGTGG
GAGTGGTGGATCAGCCGCCAGCACAAACCCACCTCCGCCTGAAACGTCCAACCCGAACAAACCGAAACGG
CAGACTAACCAGCTGCAGTACTTACTTCGGGTAGTATTGAAGACACTGTGGAAGCATCAGTTCGCCTGGC
CGTTCCAACAGCCAGTAGATGCAGTTAAACTTAATTTACCTGATTATTATAAAATCATTAAAACACCTAT
GGATATGGGAACTATTAAGAAACGCCTGGAGAATAACTATTATTGGAATGCTCAAGAATGTATCCAGGAT
TTCAATACCATGTTTACGAACTGTTACATTTACGCGAAACCTGGTGATGATATCGTGCTTATGGCAGAAG
CACTGGAAAAGCTGTTTTTGCAAAAAATTAATGAGCTGCCTACTGAGGAAGGGGGAAGCGGGGGCTCGGG
GGGGTCAGGCGGTTCTGGAGGATCTGCCGCATCCACTAACCCGCCTCCGCCAGAGACGAGTAATCCGAAC
AAGCCGAAGCGCCAAACGAATCAATTACAGTATCTTCTTCGTGTCGTGTTAAAAACGCTTTGGAAGCACC
AGTTTGCGTGGCCATTCCAGCAGCCTGTGGATGCGGTTAAATTAAATCTCCCGGACTATTACAAGATCAT
CAAAACCCCTATGGATATGGGCACGATCAAGAAGCGCCTCGAAAACAATTACTATTGGAATGCGCAAGAA
TGCATCCAGGACTTTAATACGATGTTTACTAACTGCTATATTTATGCTAAACCGGGCGATGATATTGTAT
TGATGGCGGAAGCTCTTGAAAAATTGTTTCTTCAGAAGATCAATGAACTCCCTACCGAAGAGGGAGGTTC
GGGAGGGAGCGGTGGATCTGGAGGCTCCGGAGGGTCTGCTGCGTCTACCAATCCGCCACCACCGGAAACT
AGCAATCCTAACAAACCAAAACGTCAGACCAATCAACTGCAATACCTCTTACGCGTTGTGCTTAAAACCC
TCTGGAAACACCAGTTTGCCTGGCCTTTCCAGCAACCAGTGGACGCCGTGAAGTTGAACCTGCCAGACTA
CTATAAGATCATTAAGACGCCAATGGATATGGGTACAATTAAGAAGCGGTTGGAAAACAACTATTATTGG
AATGCACAGGAATGTATCCAAGACTTCAATACTATGTTTACAAATTGCTACATCTATGCCAAGCCGGGAG
ATGACATTGTTTTAATGGCTGAGGCATTAGAAAAGTTGTTCTTACAAAAGATTAATGAATTGCCTACGGA
AGAAGGTGGCTCTGGGGGCTCAGGTGGTAGTGGGGGTTCCGGGGGCTCCGCAGCCTCGACCAACCCTCCT
CCACCTGAGACCTCTAATCCAAATAAACCTAAGCGGCAAACCAATCAGCTCCAGTACCTGCTTCGCGTAG
TACTGAAGACCTTATGGAAACATCAATTCGCTTGGCCGTTTCAACAGCCTGTTGATGCTGTTAAGCTGAA
CTTGCCTGATTACTACAAGATTATCAAGACCCCGATGGACATGGGGACGATTAAAAAGCGGCTTGAAAAT
AATTATTATTGGAACGCCCAGGAGTGCATTCAGGATTTTAACACGATGTTCACCAATTGTTATATTTACG
CAAAGCCAGGGGACGACATCGTACTCATGGCAGAGGCACTTGAGAAACTTTTCCTCCAGAAAATTAACGA
GTTACCAACCGAGGAGGGCTCGAGCGGATCC
